Addgene plasmid #54689: Dendra1-C1
Purpose: (Empty Backbone) Localization: C1 Cloning Vector, Excitation: 490 / 553, Emission: 507 / 573
Depositing lab: Michael Davidson. Depositing organization: Florida State University, Tallahassee.
Backbone
  Vector backbone: Dendra1-C1
  Backbone size (bp): 4750
  Vector type: Mammalian Expression
  Selectable markers: Neomycin (select with G418)
  Tag / fusion protein: Dendra1 (N terminal on backbone)
Growth in bacteria
  Bacterial resistance: Kanamycin, 50 μg/mL
  Growth temperature: 37°C
  Growth strain: DH5alpha
  Copy number: High Copy
Gene/Insert
  Gene/Insert name: None
  Tag / fusion protein: Dendra1 (N terminal on backbone)
Terms and licenses: Academic/Nonprofit Terms; Industry Terms
Depositor comments: . Excitation = 490 / 553; Emission = 507 / 573
How to cite: Dendra1-C1 was a gift from Michael Davidson (Addgene plasmid # 54689 ; http://n2t.net/addgene:54689 ; RRID:Addgene_54689)
