[The description below was written by a language model from this plasmid's Addgene catalogue record.]
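Description:
Dendra1-C1 is an empty mammalian expression backbone of about 4.75 kb, designed for building fusions to the fluorescent protein Dendra1. It carries no insert. The "C1" designation and the record's note that the tag is N-terminal on the backbone indicate that the Dendra1 coding sequence sits upstream of the cloning site, so a gene of interest cloned in frame is expressed with Dendra1 at its N-terminus. The plasmid is propagated in E. coli as a high-copy vector under kanamycin selection. In mammalian cells it provides a neomycin resistance marker, which allows stable transfectants to be selected with G418. The record does not name the promoter driving the fusion, the origin of replication or the polyadenylation signals, and no feature table is provided to confirm them.

The two pairs of spectral values, excitation/emission of 490/507 nm and 553/573 nm, reflect the fact that Dendra is a green-to-red photoconvertible protein. It fluoresces green in its initial state and can be irreversibly switched by light to a red-emitting form. A Dendra1 fusion therefore reports the localization of the tagged protein. It also lets a selected subpopulation of molecules, organelles or cells be optically marked and then followed over time against the unconverted green background. Typical applications for vectors of this kind include live-cell imaging of protein localization, movement and turnover. Without an insert, the plasmid can also serve as a control expressing Dendra1 alone, although the record describes it simply as a C1 cloning vector.
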