>Addgene plasmid #54689 | Dendra1-C1 | depositor partial sequence | sequence record 85086 | insert sequence
GGGATTTCCAAGTCTCCACCCCATTGACGTCAATGGGAGTTTGTTTTGGCACCAAAATCAACGGGACTTT
CCAAAATGTCGTAACAACTCCGCCCCATTGACGCAAATGGGCGGTAGGCGTGTACGGTGGGAGGTCTATA
TAAGCAGAGCTGGTTTAGTGAACCGTCAGATCCGCTAGCGCTACCGGTCGCCACCATGGACCCGGGTACC
GTCAATCTGATTAAAGAAGATATGAGGGTTAAGGTGCATATGGAAGGGAATGTAAACGGGCATGCTTTTG
TGATTGAAGGGGAAGGAAAAGGAAAGCCCTACGAAGGGACACAGACCGCGAACCTGACAGTGAAAGAAGG
CGCGCCTCTCCCATTTTCTTACGACATCTTGACAACAGCAGTGCACTACGGAAACAGAGTATTCACCAAA
TACCCTGAAGATATACCGGATTATTTCAAGCAGTCGTTTCCTGAAGGATATTCCTGGGAAAGAACCATGA
CTTTTGAAGACAAGGGCATTTGTACCATCAGAAGCGACATAAGCTTGGAAGGTGACTGCTTTTTCCAAAA
CGTTCGTTTTAAGGGGACCAACTTTCCCCCAAATGGTCCAGTTATGCAGAAGAAAACTTTGAAGTGGGAA
CCATCCACAGAGAAGCTGCACGTGCGTGATGGGTTGCTTGTCGGTAATATTAACATGGCTCTGCTGCTTG
AAGGAGGTGGACATTACCTGTGTGACTTCAAAACTACTTACAAAGCGAAGAAGGTTGTTCAGTTGCCAGA
TGCCCATTTTGTGGACCATCGCATTGAGATCTTGGGTAATGACAGCGATTACAACAAAGTGAAGCTGTAC
GAGCATGCCGTTGCTCGCTATTCTCCGTTGCCAAGTCAGGCCTGGTCCGGACTCAGATCTCGAGCTCAAG
CTTCGAATTCTGCAGTCGACGGTACCGCGGGCCCGGGATCCACCGGATCTAGATAACTGATCATAATCAG
CCATACCACATTTGTAGAGGTTTTACTTGCTTTAAAAAACCTCCCACACCTCCCCCTGAACCTGAAACAT
AAAATGAATGCAATTGTTGTTGTTAACTTGTTTATTGCAGCTTATAATGGTTACAAATAAAGCAATAGCA
TCACAAATTTCACAAA
