>Addgene plasmid #54689 | Dendra1-C1 | addgene partial sequence | sequence record 93248 | CMV-F 5'-CGCAAATGGGCGGTAGGCGTG-3'
ACCGTCAGATCCGCTAGCGCTACCGGTCGCCACCATGGACCCGGGTACCGTCAATCTGATTAAGGAAGAT
ATGAGGGTTAAGGTGCATATGGAAGGGAATGTAAACGGGCATGCTTTTGTGATTGAAGGGGAAGGAAAAG
GAAAGCCCTACGAAGGGACACAGACCGCGAACCTGACAGTGAAAGAAGGCGCGCCTCTCCCATTTTCTTA
CGACATCTTGACAACAGCAGTGCACTACGGAAACAGAGTATTCACCAAATACCCTGAAGATATACCGGAT
TATTTCAAGCAGTCGTTTCCTGAAGGATATTCCTGGGAAAGAACCATGACTTTTGAAGACAAGGGCATTT
GTACCATCAGAAGCGACATAAGCTTGGAAGGTGACTGCTTTTTCCAAAACGTTCGTTTTAAGGGGACCAA
CTTTCCCCCAAATGGTCCAGTTATGCAGAAGAAAACTTTGAAGTGGGAACCATCCACAGAGAAGCTGCAC
GTGCGTGATGGGTTGCTTGTCGGTAATATTAACATGGCTCTGCTGCTTGAAGGAGGTGGACATTACCTGT
GTGACTTCAAAACTACTTACAAAGCGAAGAAGGTTGTTCAGTTGCCAGATGCCCATTTTGTGGACCATCG
CATTGAGATCTTGGGTAATGACAGCGATTACAACAAAGTGAAGCTGTACGAGCATGCCGTTGCTCGCTAT
TCTCCGTTGCCAAGTCAGGCCTGGTCCGGACTCAGATCTCGAGCTCAAGCTTCGAATTCTGCAGTCGACG
GTACCGCGGGCCCGGGATCCACCGGATCTAGATAACTGATCATAATCAGCCATACCACATT
